Addgene plasmid #167793: MAC_N_SOX17
Purpose: Expresses SOX17 in mammalian cells
Depositing lab: Markku Varjosalo. Depositing organization: University of Helsinki. Publication: Human transcription factor protein interaction networks. Goos H, Kinnunen M, Salokas K, Tan Z, Liu X, Yadav L, Zhang Q, Wei GH, Varjosalo M. Nat Commun. 2022 Feb 9;13(1):766. doi: 10.1038/s41467-022-28341-5. PubMed 35140242.
Backbone
  Vector backbone: MAC-tag-N (#108078)
  Vector type: Mammalian Expression
  Selectable markers: Hygromycin
Growth in bacteria
  Bacterial resistance: Ampicillin, 100 μg/mL
  Growth temperature: 37°C
  Growth strain: DH5alpha
  Copy number: High Copy
Gene/Insert
  Gene/Insert name: SOX17 (alt names: Uniprot Q9H6I2; ENSG00000164736)
  Species: H. sapiens (human)
  Mutation: no mutations
  Entrez Gene: SOX17 (a.k.a. VUR3)
  Tag / fusion protein: MAC (N terminal on backbone)
  Cloning method: Gateway Cloning
Terms and licenses: Academic/Nonprofit Terms; Industry Terms: Not Available to Industry
How to cite: MAC_N_SOX17 was a gift from Markku Varjosalo (Addgene plasmid # 167793 ; http://n2t.net/addgene:167793 ; RRID:Addgene_167793)
