[The description below was written by a language model from this plasmid's Addgene catalogue record and pLannotate feature annotations shown in this document.]
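Description:
MAC_N_SOX17 is a 7.6 kb mammalian expression plasmid built on the MAC-tag-N Gateway destination backbone. It carries the unmutated human SOX17 coding sequence, fused at its N terminus to the MAC tag. It is propagated in E. coli through a high-copy ColE1/pUC-type origin with ampicillin resistance (AmpR under its own bla promoter). The feature table also picks up small remnants of f1 ori, lac regulatory elements and a bom region from the parental backbone.

Expression is driven by the CMV enhancer and immediate early promoter. This is followed directly by short matches to tet operator-containing promoters, which suggests a tetracycline-regulatable CMV/TetO arrangement that would be repressed in cells expressing the Tet repressor, although the catalogue fields do not say this. The annotated open reading frame begins with an E. coli birA-derived biotin ligase, followed by an HA epitope fragment and two Strep-Tag II fragments; together these make up the MAC tag. An attB1 site then links the tag to SOX17, and attB2 lies downstream of the insert, both left by Gateway recombination. A bGH polyadenylation signal terminates the transcript.

Downstream, an FRT site sits immediately in front of a hygromycin resistance gene with an SV40 poly(A) signal and no full promoter annotated upstream. This layout is typical of vectors intended for FLP-mediated integration at a genomic FRT locus, with hygromycin selection of stable lines. Combining a biotin ligase with Strep tags allows both proximity-dependent biotinylation and affinity purification of the bait. This fits the associated study, which mapped protein interaction networks of human transcription factors, with SOX17 as one of the baits.
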