Features (pLannotate 1.2.2; 27 found; start..end, strand, type, name):
      1..380     +  enhancer       CMV enhancer: human cytomegalovirus immediate early enhancer
    381..584     +  promoter       CMV promoter: human cytomegalovirus (CMV) immediate early promoter
    586..605     +  promoter       PLtetO-1 promoter (fragment): modified phage lambda PL promoter with tet operator sites (Lutz and Bujard, 1997)
    607..626     +  promoter       PLtetO-1 promoter (fragment): modified phage lambda PL promoter with tet operator sites (Lutz and Bujard, 1997)
    634..667     +  promoter       TRE3GV promoter (fragment): 3rd-generation Tet-responsive promoter that can be activated by binding of Tet-On® 3G, optimized for retroviral and lentiviral vectors
    827..1789    +  CDS            birA: BIRA_ECOLI - Also known as bioR, dhbB. Experimental evidence at protein level: Swiss-Prot protein existence level 1. Acts both as a biotin--[acetyl-CoA-carboxylase] ligase and a biotin-operon repressor. In the presence of ATP, BirA activates biotin to form the BirA-biotinyl-5'-adenylate (BirA-bio-5'-AMP or holoBirA) complex. HoloBirA can either transfer the biotinyl moiety to the biotin carboxyl carrier protein (BCCP) subunit of acetyl-CoA carboxylase, or bind to the biotin operator site and inhibit transcription of the operon. From Escherichia coli (strain K12).
   1790..1815    +  CDS            3xHA (fragment): three tandem HA epitope tags
   1847..1866    +  CDS            Strep-Tag II (fragment): peptide that binds Strep-Tactin®, an engineered form of streptavidin
   1907..1929    +  CDS            Strep-Tag II (fragment): peptide that binds Strep-Tactin®, an engineered form of streptavidin
   1944..1964    +  protein_bind   attB1: mutant version of attB; core recombination site for the Gateway® BP reaction BP Clonase™
   1985..3226    +  CDS            SOX17: SOX17_HUMAN - Experimental evidence at protein level: Swiss-Prot protein existence level 1. Acts as transcription regulator that binds target promoter DNA and bends the DNA. Binds to the sequences 5'-AACAAT-'3 or 5'- AACAAAG-3'. Modulates transcriptional regulation via WNT3A. Inhibits Wnt signaling. Promotes degradation of activated CTNNB1. Plays a key role in the regulation of embryonic development. Required for normal development of the definitive gut endoderm. Required for normal looping of the embryonic heart tube. Plays an important role in embryonic and postnatal vascular development, in
   3243..3263    -  protein_bind   attB2: mutant version of attB; core recombination site for the Gateway® BP reaction BP Clonase™
   3308..3532    +  polyA_signal   bGH poly(A) signal: bovine growth hormone polyadenylation signal
   3536..3557    +  promoter       SV40 promoter (fragment): SV40 enhancer and early promoter
   3578..3811    +  rep_origin     f1 ori (fragment) (sequence partly withheld): f1 bacteriophage origin of replication; arrow indicates direction of (+) strand synthesis
   3816..3863    +  protein_bind   FRT: FLP-mediated recombination occurs in the 8-bp core sequence TCTAGAAA (Turan and Bode, 2011). FLP recombinase from the Saccharomyces cerevisiae 2μ plasmid
   3871..4893    +  CDS            HygR: aminoglycoside phosphotransferase from E. coli; aph(4)-Ia; confers resistance to hygromycin
   4903..5028    +  CDS            ble (fragment): BLE_KLEPN - Experimental evidence at protein level: Swiss-Prot protein existence level 1. Binding protein with a strong affinity to the bleomycin family of antibiotics. Binds to CL990; an antimitotic-antibiotic compound. From Klebsiella pneumoniae.
   5023..5144    +  polyA_signal   SV40 poly(A) signal: SV40 polyadenylation signal
   5217..5233    -  protein_bind   lac operator: The lac repressor binds to the lac operator to inhibit transcription in E. coli. This inhibition can be relieved by adding lactose or isopropyl-β-D-thiogalactopyranoside (IPTG). lac repressor encoded by lacI
   5241..5271    -  promoter       lac promoter: promoter for the E. coli lac operon
   5286..5307    -  protein_bind   CAP binding site: CAP binding activates transcription in the presence of cAMP. E. coli catabolite activator protein
   5320..5412    -  CDS            lacI (fragment): lac repressor; lacI; The lac repressor binds to the lac operator to inhibit transcription in E. coli. This inhibition can be relieved by adding lactose or isopropyl-β-D-thiogalactopyranoside (IPTG).
   5595..6183    -  rep_origin     ori: high-copy-number ColE1/pMB1/pBR322/pUC origin of replication
   6354..7214    -  CDS            AmpR: β-lactamase; bla; confers resistance to ampicillin, carbenicillin, and related antibiotics
   7215..7319    -  promoter       AmpR promoter: bla
   7378..7430    -  misc_feature   bom (fragment): basis of mobility region from pBR322
>Addgene plasmid #167793 | MAC_N_SOX17 | addgene full sequence | sequence record 337654 | Addgene NGS Result
GACATTGATTATTGACTAGTTATTAATAGTAATCAATTACGGGGTCATTAGTTCATAGCCCATATATGGA
GTTCCGCGTTACATAACTTACGGTAAATGGCCCGCCTGGCTGACCGCCCAACGACCCCCGCCCATTGACG
TCAATAATGACGTATGTTCCCATAGTAACGCCAATAGGGACTTTCCATTGACGTCAATGGGTGGAGTATT
TACGGTAAACTGCCCACTTGGCAGTACATCAAGTGTATCATATGCCAAGTACGCCCCCTATTGACGTCAA
TGACGGTAAATGGCCCGCCTGGCATTATGCCCAGTACATGACCTTATGGGACTTTCCTACTTGGCAGTAC
ATCTACGTATTAGTCATCGCTATTACCATGGTGATGCGGTTTTGGCAGTACATCAATGGGCGTGGATAGC
GGTTTGACTCACGGGGATTTCCAAGTCTCCACCCCATTGACGTCAATGGGAGTTTGTTTTGGCACCAAAA
TCAACGGGACTTTCCAAAATGTCGTAACAACTCCGCCCCATTGACGCAAATGGGCGGTAGGCGTGTACGG
TGGGAGGTCTATATAAGCAGAGCTCTCCCTATCAGTGATAGAGATCTCCCTATCAGTGATAGAGATCGTC
GACGAGCTCGTTTAGTGAACCGTCAGATCGCCTGGAGACGCCATCCACGCTGTTTTGACCTCCATAGAAG
ACACCGGGACCGATCCAGCCTCCGGACTCTAGCGTTTAAACTTAAGCTTGGTACCGAGCTCGGATCCACT
AGTCCAGTGTGGTGGAATTCTGCAGATATCCAGCACAGTGGCGGCCGCTCGAGACCATGAAGGACAACAC
CGTGCCCCTGAAGCTGATCGCCCTGCTGGCCAACGGCGAGTTCCACTCTGGCGAGCAGCTGGGCGAGACA
CTGGGCATGAGCAGAGCCGCCATCAACAAGCACATCCAGACCCTGCGGGACTGGGGCGTGGACGTGTTCA
CAGTGCCCGGCAAGGGCTACAGCCTGCCCGAGCCCATCCAGCTGCTGAACGCCAAGCAGATCCTGGGCCA
GCTGGATGGCGGATCTGTGGCCGTGCTGCCCGTGATCGACAGCACCAACCAGTATCTGCTCGACCGGATC
GGCGAGCTGAAGTCCGGCGACGCCTGTATCGCCGAGTACCAGCAGGCCGGCAGAGGCGGCAGGGGCAGAA
AGTGGTTCAGCCCCTTCGGCGCCAACCTGTACCTGAGCATGTTCTGGAGACTGGAACAGGGCCCAGCCGC
CGCTATTGGCCTGAGCCTGGTCATCGGCATCGTGATGGCCGAGGTGCTGCGGAAGCTGGGCGCCGACAAA
GTGCGCGTGAAGTGGCCCAACGACCTGTATCTGCAGGACCGGAAGCTGGCCGGCATCCTGGTGGAACTGA
CCGGCAAAACAGGCGACGCCGCCCAGATCGTGATCGGCGCTGGCATCAACATGGCCATGCGGCGGGTGGA
AGAGAGCGTGGTCAACCAGGGCTGGATCACCCTGCAGGAAGCCGGCATCAACCTGGACCGGAACACCCTG
GCCGCCATGCTGATCAGAGAGCTGAGAGCCGCCCTGGAACTGTTCGAGCAGGAAGGCCTGGCCCCCTACC
TGAGCAGATGGGAGAAGCTGGACAACTTCATCAACCGGCCCGTGAAACTGATCATCGGCGACAAAGAGAT
CTTCGGCATCAGCCGGGGCATCGACAAGCAGGGGGCCCTGCTCCTGGAACAGGACGGCATCATCAAGCCC
TGGATGGGCGGCGAGATCAGCCTGCGGAGCGCCGAGAAGTACCCATACGATGTTCCTGACTATGCCGGTA
CCGAGCTCGGATCCACCATGGCTAGCTGGAGCCACCCGCAGTTCGAGAAAGGTGGAGGTTCCGGAGGTGG
ATCGGGAGGTGGATCGTGGAGCCACCCGCAGTTCGAAAAAGCGGCCGATATCACAAGTTTGTACAAAAAA
GCAGAAGGGCCGTCAAGGCCCACCATGAGCAGCCCGGATGCGGGATACGCCAGTGACGACCAGAGCCAGA
CCCAGAGCGCGCTGCCCGCGGTGATGGCCGGGCTGGGCCCCTGCCCCTGGGCCGAGTCGCTGAGCCCCAT
CGGGGACATGAAGGTGAAGGGCGAGGCGCCGGCGAACAGCGGAGCACCGGCCGGGGCCGCGGGCCGAGCC
AAGGGCGAGTCCCGTATCCGGCGGCCGATGAACGCTTTCATGGTGTGGGCTAAGGACGAGCGCAAGCGGC
TGGCGCAGCAGAATCCAGACCTGCACAACGCCGAGTTGAGCAAGATGCTGGGCAAGTCGTGGAAGGCGCT
GACGCTGGCGGAGAAGCGGCCCTTCGTGGAGGAGGCAGAGCGGCTGCGCGTGCAGCACATGCAGGACCAC
CCCAACTACAAGTACCGGCCGCGGCGGCGCAAGCAGGTGAAGCGGCTGAAGCGGGTGGAGGGCGGCTTCC
TGCACGGCCTGGCTGAGCCGCAGGCGGCCGCGCTGGGCCCCGAGGGCGGCCGCGTGGCCATGGACGGCCT
GGGCCTCCAGTTCCCCGAGCAGGGCTTCCCCGCCGGCCCGCCGCTGCTGCCTCCGCACATGGGCGGCCAC
TACCGCGACTGCCAGAGTCTGGGCGCGCCTCCGCTCGACGGCTACCCGTTGCCCACGCCCGACACGTCCC
CGCTGGACGGCGTGGACCCCGACCCGGCTTTCTTCGCCGCCCCGATGCCCGGGGACTGCCCGGCGGCCGG
CACCTACAGCTACGCGCAGGTCTCGGACTACGCTGGCCCCCCGGAGCCTCCCGCCGGTCCCATGCACCCC
CGACTCGGCCCAGAGCCCGCGGGTCCCTCGATTCCGGGCCTCCTGGCGCCACCCAGCGCCCTTCACGTGT
ACTACGGCGCGATGGGCTCGCCCGGGGCGGGCGGCGGGCGCGGCTTCCAGATGCAGCCGCAACACCAGCA
CCAGCACCAGCACCAGCACCACCCCCCGGGCCCCGGACAGCCGTCGCCCCCTCCGGAGGCACTGCCCTGC
CGGGACGGCACGGACCCCAGTCAGCCCGCCGAGCTCCTCGGGGAGGTGGACCGCACGGAATTTGAACAGT
ATCTGCACTTCGTGTGCAAGCCTGAGATGGGCCTCCCCTACCAGGGGCATGACTCCGGTGTGAATCTCCC
CGACAGCCACGGGGCCATTTCCTCGGTGGTGTCCGACGCCAGCTCCGCGGTATATTACTGCAACTATCCT
GACGTGTCAGGCCTCATGGGCCCAGCTTTCTTGTACAAAGTGGTGACGTAAGCTAGGGGCCCGTTTAAAC
CCGCTGATCAGCCTCGACTGTGCCTTCTAGTTGCCAGCCATCTGTTGTTTGCCCCTCCCCCGTGCCTTCC
TTGACCCTGGAAGGTGCCACTCCCACTGTCCTTTCCTAATAAAATGAGGAAATTGCATCGCATTGTCTGA
GTAGGTGTCATTCTATTCTGGGGGGTGGGGTGGGGCAGGACAGCAAGGGGGAGGATTGGGAAGACAATAG
CAGGCATGCTGGGGATGCGGTGGGCTCTATGGCTTCTGAGGCGGAAAGAACCAGCTGGGGCTCTAGGGGG
TATCCCC
[124 nt withheld, positions 3578-3701]
C
[91 nt withheld, positions 3703-3793]
AGGGTGATGGTTCACGTACCTAGAAGTTCCTATTCCGAAGTTCCTATTCTCTAGAAAGTATAGGAACTTC
CTTGGCCAAAAAGCCTGAACTCACCGCGACGTCTGTCGAGAAGTTTCTGATCGAAAAGTTCGACAGCGTC
TCCGACCTGATGCAGCTCTCGGAGGGCGAAGAATCTCGTGCTTTCAGCTTCGATGTAGGAGGGCGTGGAT
ATGTCCTGCGGGTAAATAGCTGCGCCGATGGTTTCTACAAAGATCGTTATGTTTATCGGCACTTTGCATC
GGCCGCGCTCCCGATTCCGGAAGTGCTTGACATTGGGGAATTCAGCGAGAGCCTGACCTATTGCATCTCC
CGCCGTGCACAGGGTGTCACGTTGCAAGACCTGCCTGAAACCGAACTGCCCGCTGTTCTGCAGCCGGTCG
CGGAGGCCATGGATGCGATCGCTGCGGCCGATCTTAGCCAGACGAGCGGGTTCGGCCCATTCGGACCGCA
AGGAATCGGTCAATACACTACATGGCGTGATTTCATATGCGCGATTGCTGATCCCCATGTGTATCACTGG
CAAACTGTGATGGACGACACCGTCAGTGCGTCCGTCGCGCAGGCTCTCGATGAGCTGATGCTTTGGGCCG
AGGACTGCCCCGAAGTCCGGCACCTCGTGCACGCGGATTTCGGCTCCAACAATGTCCTGACGGACAATGG
CCGCATAACAGCGGTCATTGACTGGAGCGAGGCGATGTTCGGGGATTCCCAATACGAGGTCGCCAACATC
TTCTTCTGGAGGCCGTGGTTGGCTTGTATGGAGCAGCAGACGCGCTACTTCGAGCGGAGGCATCCGGAGC
TTGCAGGATCGCCGCGGCTCCGGGCGTATATGCTCCGCATTGGTCTTGACCAACTCTATCAGAGCTTGGT
TGACGGCAATTTCGATGATGCAGCTTGGGCGCAGGGTCGATGCGACGCAATCGTCCGATCCGGAGCCGGG
ACTGTCGGGCGTACACAAATCGCCCGCAGAAGCGCGGCCGTCTGGACCGATGGCTGTGTAGAAGTACTCG
CCGATAGTGGAAACCGACGCCCCAGCACTCGTCCGAGGGCAAAGGAATAGCACGTACTACGAGATTTCGA
TTCCACCGCCGCCTTCTATGAAAGGTTGGGCTTCGGAATCGTTTTCCGGGACGCCGGCTGGATGATCCTC
CAGCGCGGGGATCTCATGCTGGAGTTCTTCGCCCACCCCAACTTGTTTATTGCAGCTTATAATGGTTACA
AATAAAGCAATAGCATCACAAATTTCACAAATAAAGCATTTTTTTCACTGCATTCTAGTTGTGGTTTGTC
CAAACTCATCAATGTATCTTATCATGTCTGTATACCGTCGACCTCTAGCTAGAGCTTGGCGTAATCATGG
TCATAGCTGTTTCCTGTGTGAAATTGTTATCCGCTCACAATTCCACACAACATACGAGCCGGAAGCATAA
AGTGTAAAGCCTGGGGTGCCTAATGAGTGAGCTAACTCACATTAATTGCGTTGCGCTCACTGCCCGCTTT
CCAGTCGGGAAACCTGTCGTGCCAGCTGCATTAATGAATCGGCCAACGCGCGGGGAGAGGCGGTTTGCGT
ATTGGGCGCTCTTCCGCTTCCTCGCTCACTGACTCGCTGCGCTCGGTCGTTCGGCTGCGGCGAGCGGTAT
CAGCTCACTCAAAGGCGGTAATACGGTTATCCACAGAATCAGGGGATAACGCAGGAAAGAACATGTGAGC
AAAAGGCCAGCAAAAGGCCAGGAACCGTAAAAAGGCCGCGTTGCTGGCGTTTTTCCATAGGCTCCGCCCC
CCTGACGAGCATCACAAAAATCGACGCTCAAGTCAGAGGTGGCGAAACCCGACAGGACTATAAAGATACC
AGGCGTTTCCCCCTGGAAGCTCCCTCGTGCGCTCTCCTGTTCCGACCCTGCCGCTTACCGGATACCTGTC
CGCCTTTCTCCCTTCGGGAAGCGTGGCGCTTTCTCATAGCTCACGCTGTAGGTATCTCAGTTCGGTGTAG
GTCGTTCGCTCCAAGCTGGGCTGTGTGCACGAACCCCCCGTTCAGCCCGACCGCTGCGCCTTATCCGGTA
ACTATCGTCTTGAGTCCAACCCGGTAAGACACGACTTATCGCCACTGGCAGCAGCCACTGGTAACAGGAT
TAGCAGAGCGAGGTATGTAGGCGGTGCTACAGAGTTCTTGAAGTGGTGGCCTAACTACGGCTACACTAGA
AGAACAGTATTTGGTATCTGCGCTCTGCTGAAGCCAGTTACCTTCGGAAAAAGAGTTGGTAGCTCTTGAT
CCGGCAAACAAACCACCGCTGGTAGCGGTGGTTTTTTTGTTTGCAAGCAGCAGATTACGCGCAGAAAAAA
AGGATCTCAAGAAGATCCTTTGATCTTTTCTACGGGGTCTGACGCTCAGTGGAACGAAAACTCACGTTAA
GGGATTTTGGTCATGAGATTATCAAAAAGGATCTTCACCTAGATCCTTTTAAATTAAAAATGAAGTTTTA
AATCAATCTAAAGTATATATGAGTAAACTTGGTCTGACAGTTACCAATGCTTAATCAGTGAGGCACCTAT
CTCAGCGATCTGTCTATTTCGTTCATCCATAGTTGCCTGACTCCCCGTCGTGTAGATAACTACGATACGG
GAGGGCTTACCATCTGGCCCCAGTGCTGCAATGATACCGCGAGACCCACGCTCACCGGCTCCAGATTTAT
CAGCAATAAACCAGCCAGCCGGAAGGGCCGAGCGCAGAAGTGGTCCTGCAACTTTATCCGCCTCCATCCA
GTCTATTAATTGTTGCCGGGAAGCTAGAGTAAGTAGTTCGCCAGTTAATAGTTTGCGCAACGTTGTTGCC
ATTGCTACAGGCATCGTGGTGTCACGCTCGTCGTTTGGTATGGCTTCATTCAGCTCCGGTTCCCAACGAT
CAAGGCGAGTTACATGATCCCCCATGTTGTGCAAAAAAGCGGTTAGCTCCTTCGGTCCTCCGATCGTTGT
CAGAAGTAAGTTGGCCGCAGTGTTATCACTCATGGTTATGGCAGCACTGCATAATTCTCTTACTGTCATG
CCATCCGTAAGATGCTTTTCTGTGACTGGTGAGTACTCAACCAAGTCATTCTGAGAATAGTGTATGCGGC
GACCGAGTTGCTCTTGCCCGGCGTCAATACGGGATAATACCGCGCCACATAGCAGAACTTTAAAAGTGCT
CATCATTGGAAAACGTTCTTCGGGGCGAAAACTCTCAAGGATCTTACCGCTGTTGAGATCCAGTTCGATG
TAACCCACTCGTGCACCCAACTGATCTTCAGCATCTTTTACTTTCACCAGCGTTTCTGGGTGAGCAAAAA
CAGGAAGGCAAAATGCCGCAAAAAAGGGAATAAGGGCGACACGGAAATGTTGAATACTCATACTCTTCCT
TTTTCAATATTATTGAAGCATTTATCAGGGTTATTGTCTCATGAGCGGATACATATTTGAATGTATTTAG
AAAAATAAACAAATAGGGGTTCCGCGCACATTTCCCCGAAAAGTGCCACCTGACGTCGACGGATCGGGAG
ATCTCCCGATCCCCTATGGTGCACTCTCAGTACAATCTGCTCTGATGCCGCATAGTTAAGCCAGTATCTG
CTCCCTGCTTGTGTGTTGGAGGTCGCTGAGTAGTGCGCGAGCAAAATTTAAGCTACAACAAGGCAAGGCT
TGACCGACAATTGCATGAAGAATCTGCTTAGGGTTAGGCGTTTTGCGCTGCTTCGCGATGTACGGGCCAG
ATATACGCGTT
